>Addgene plasmid #46817 | pCEV-G3-Km | depositor full sequence | sequence record 66302 | pCEV-G3-Km sequence 6645 bps
GGAGCGACCTCATGCTATACCTGAGAAAGCAACCTGACCTACAGGAAAGAGTTACTCAAGAATAAGAATT
TTCGTTTTAAAACCTAAGAGTCACTTTAAAATTTGTATACACTTATTTTTTTTATAACTTATTTAATAAT
AAAAATCATAAATCATAAGAAATTCGCTTATTTAGAAGTGTCAACAACGTATCTACCAACGATTTGACCC
TTTTCCATCTTTTCGTAAATTTCTGGCAAGGTAGACAAGCCGACAACCTTGATTGGAGACTTGACCAAAC
CTCTGGCGAAGAATTGTTAATTAAGAGCTCAGATCTTATCGTCGTCATCCTTGTAATCCATCGATACTAG
TGAATTTTCAAAAATTCTTACTTTTTTTTTGGATGGACGCAAAGAAGTTTAATAATCATATTACATGGCA
TTACCACCATATACATATCCATATCTAATCTTACTTATATGTTGTGGAAATGTAAAGAGCCCCATTATCT
TAGCCTAAAAAAACCTTCTCTTTGGAACTTTCAGTAATACGCTTAACTGCTCATTGCTATATTGAAGTAC
GGATTAGAAGCCGCCGAGCGGGCGACAGCCCTCCGACGGAAGACTCTCCTCCGTGCGTCCTCGTCTTCAC
CGGTCGCGTTCCTGAAACGCAGATGTGCCTCGCGCCGCACTGCTCCGAACAATAAAGATTCTACAATACT
AGCTTTTATGGTTATGAAGAGGAAAAATTGGCAGTAACCTGGCCCCACAAACCTTCAAATTAACGAATCA
AATTAACAACCATAGGATGATAATGCGATTAGTTTTTTAGCCTTATTTCTGGGGTAATTAATCAGCGAAG
CGATGATTTTTGATCTATTAACAGATATATAAATGGAAAAGCTGCATAACCACTTTAACTAATACTTTCA
ACATTTTCAGTTTGTATTACTTCTTATTCAAATGTCATAAAAGTATCAACAAAAAATTGTTAATATACCT
CTATACTTTAACGTCAAGGAGAAAAAACGGCCGGCCGCACACACCATAGCTTCAAAATGTTTCTACTCCT
TTTTTACTCTTCCAGATTTTCTCGGACTCCGCGCATCGCCGTACCACTTCAAAACACCCAAGCACAGCAT
ACTAAATTTCCCCTCTTTCTTCCTCTAGGGTGTCGTTAATTACCCGTACTAAAGGTTTGGAAAAGAAAAA
AGAGACCGCCTCGTTTCTTTTTCTTCGTCGAAAAAGGCAATAAAAATTTTTATCACGTTTCTTTTTCTTG
AAAATTTTTTTTTTTGATTTTTTTCTCTTTCGATGACCTCCCATTGATATTTAAGTTAATAAACGGTCTT
CAATTTCTCAAGTTTCAGTTTCATTTTTCTTGTTCTATTACAACTTTTTTTACTTCTTGCTCATTAGAAA
GAAAGCATAGCAATCTAATCTAAGTTTTAATTACAAGGATCCGTAATACGACTCACTATAGGGCCCGGGC
GTCGACATGGAACAGAAGTTGATTTCCGAAGAAGACCTCGAGTAAGCTTGGTACCGCGGCTAGCTAAGAT
CCGCTCTAACCGAAAAGGAAGGAGTTAGACAACCTGAAGTCTAGGTCCCTATTTATTTTTTTATAGTTAT
GTTAGTATTAAGAACGTTATTTATATTTCAAATTTTTCTTTTTTTTCTGTACAGACGCGTGTACGCATGT
AACATTATACTGAAAACCTTGCTTGAGAAGGTTTTGGGACGCTCGAAGATCCAGCTGCATTAATGAATCG
GCCAACGCGCGGGGAGAGGCGGTTTGCGTATTGGGCGCTCTTCCGCTTCCTCGCTCACTGACTCGCTGCG
CTCGGTCGTTCGGCTGCGGCGAGCGGTATCAGCTCACTCAAAGGCGGTAATACGGTTATCCACAGAATCA
GGGGATAACGCAGGAAAGAACATGTGAGCAAAAGGCCAGCAAAAGGCCAGGAACCGTAAAAAGGCCGCGT
TGCTGGCGTTTTTCCATAGGCTCCGCCCCCCTGACGAGCATCACAAAAATCGACGCTCAAGTCAGAGGTG
GCGAAACCCGACAGGACTATAAAGATACCAGGCGTTTCCCCCTGGAAGCTCCCTCGTGCGCTCTCCTGTT
CCGACCCTGCCGCTTACCGGATACCTGTCCGCCTTTCTCCCTTCGGGAAGCGTGGCGCTTTCTCATAGCT
CACGCTGTAGGTATCTCAGTTCGGTGTAGGTCGTTCGCTCCAAGCTGGGCTGTGTGCACGAACCCCCCGT
TCAGCCCGACCGCTGCGCCTTATCCGGTAACTATCGTCTTGAGTCCAACCCGGTAAGACACGACTTATCG
CCACTGGCAGCAGCCACTGGTAACAGGATTAGCAGAGCGAGGTATGTAGGCGGTGCTACAGAGTTCTTGA
AGTGGTGGCCTAACTACGGCTACACTAGAAGGACAGTATTTGGTATCTGCGCTCTGCTGAAGCCAGTTAC
CTTCGGAAAAAGAGTTGGTAGCTCTTGATCCGGCAAACAAACCACCGCTGGTAGCGGTGGTTTTTTTGTT
TGCAAGCAGCAGATTACGCGCAGAAAAAAAGGATCTCAAGAAGATCCTTTGATCTTTTCTACGGGGTCTG
ACGCTCAGTGGAACGAAAACTCACGTTAAGGGATTTTGGTCATGAGATTATCAAAAAGGATCTTCACCTA
GATCCTTTTAAATTAAAAATGAAGTTTTAAATCAATCTAAAGTATATATGAGTAAACTTGGTCTGACAGT
TACCAATGCTTAATCAGTGAGGCACCTATCTCAGCGATCTGTCTATTTCGTTCATCCATAGTTGCCTGAC
TCCCCGTCGTGTAGATAACTACGATACGGGAGGGCTTACCATCTGGCCCCAGTGCTGCAATGATACCGCG
AGACCCACGCTCACCGGCTCCAGATTTATCAGCAATAAACCAGCCAGCCGGAAGGGCCGAGCGCAGAAGT
GGTCCTGCAACTTTATCCGCCTCCATCCAGTCTATTAATTGTTGCCGGGAAGCTAGAGTAAGTAGTTCGC
CAGTTAATAGTTTGCGCAACGTTGTTGCCATTGCTACAGGCATCGTGGTGTCACGCTCGTCGTTTGGTAT
GGCTTCATTCAGCTCCGGTTCCCAACGATCAAGGCGAGTTACATGATCCCCCATGTTGTGCAAAAAAGCG
GTTAGCTCCTTCGGTCCTCCGATCGTTGTCAGAAGTAAGTTGGCCGCAGTGTTATCACTCATGGTTATGG
CAGCACTGCATAATTCTCTTACTGTCATGCCATCCGTAAGATGCTTTTCTGTGACTGGTGAGTACTCAAC
CAAGTCATTCTGAGAATAGTGTATGCGGCGACCGAGTTGCTCTTGCCCGGCGTCAATACGGGATAATACC
GCGCCACATAGCAGAACTTTAAAAGTGCTCATCATTGGAAAACGTTCTTCGGGGCGAAAACTCTCAAGGA
TCTTACCGCTGTTGAGATCCAGTTCGATGTAACCCACTCGTGCACCCAACTGATCTTCAGCATCTTTTAC
TTTCACCAGCGTTTCTGGGTGAGCAAAAACAGGAAGGCAAAATGCCGCAAAAAAGGGAATAAGGGCGACA
CGGAAATGTTGAATACTCATACTCTTCCTTTTTCAATATTATTGAAGCATTTATCAGGGTTATTGTCTCA
TGAGCGGATACATATTTGAATGTATTTAGAAAAATAAACAAATAGGGGTTCCGCGCACATTTCCCCGAAA
AGTGCCACCTGAACGAAGCATCTGTGCTTCATTTTGTAGAACAAAAATGCAACGCGAGAGCGCTAATTTT
TCAAACAAAGAATCTGAGCTGCATTTTTACAGAACAGAAATGCAACGCGAAAGCGCTATTTTACCAACGA
AGAATCTGTGCTTCATTTTTGTAAAACAAAAATGCAACGCGAGAGCGCTAATTTTTCAAACAAAGAATCT
GAGCTGCATTTTTACAGAACAGAAATGCAACGCGAGAGCGCTATTTTACCAACAAAGAATCTATACTTCT
TTTTTGTTCTACAAAAATGCATCCCGAGAGCGCTATTTTTCTAACAAAGCATCTTAGATTACTTTTTTTC
TCCTTTGTGCGCTCTATAATGCAGTCTCTTGATAACTTTTTGCACTGTAGGTCCGTTAAGGTTAGAAGAA
GGCTACTTTGGTGTCTATTTTCTCTTCCATAAAAAAAGCCTGACTCCACTTCCCGCGTTTACTGATTACT
AGCGAAGCTGCGGGTGCATTTTTTCAAGATAAAGGCATCCCCGATTATATTCTATACCGATGTGGATTGC
GCATACTTTGTGAACAGAAAGTGATAGCGTTGATGATTCTTCATTGGTCAGAAAATTATGAACGGTTTCT
TCTATTTTGTCTCTATATACTACGTATAGGAAATGTTTACATTTTCGTATTGTTTTCGATTCACTCTATG
AATAGTTCTTACTACAATTTTTTTGTCTAAAGAGTAATACTAGAGATAAACATAAAAAATGTAGAGGTCG
AGTTTAGATGCAAGTTCAAGGAGCGAAAGGTGGATGGGTAGGTTATATAGGGATATAGCACAGAGATATA
TAGCAAAGAGATACTTTTGAGCAATGTTTGTGGAAGCGGTATTCGCAATATTTTAGTAGCTCGTTACAGT
CCGGTGCGTTTTTGGTTTTTTGAAAGTGCGTCTTCAGAGCGCTTTTGGTTTTCAAAAGCGCTCTGAAGTT
CCTATACTTTCTAGAGAATAGGAACTTCGGAATAGGAACTTCAAAGCGTTTCCGAAAACGAGCGCTTCCG
AAAATGCAACGCGAGCTGCGCACATACAGCTCACTGTTCACGTCGCACCTATATCTGCGTGTTGCCTGTA
TATATATATACATGAGAAGAACGGCATAGTGCGTGTTTATGCTTAAATGCGTACTTATATGCGTCTATTT
ATGTAGGATGAAAGGTAGTCTAGTACCTCCTGTGATATTATCCCATTCCATGCGGGGTATCGTATGCTTC
CTTCAGCACTACCCTTTAGCTGTTCTATATGCTGCCACTCCTCAATTGGATTAGTCTCATCCTTCAATGC
TATCATTTCCTTTGATATTGGATCATGGTAGACAACCCTTAATATAACTTCGTATAATGTATGCTATACG
AAGTTATTAGGTCTAGAGATCTGTTTAGCTTGCCTCGTCCCCGCCGGGTCACCCGGCCAGCGACATGGAG
GCCCAGAATACCCTCCTTGACAGTCTTGACGTGCGCAGCTCAGGGGCATGATGTGACTGTCGCCCGTACA
TTTAGCCCATACATCCCCATGTATAATCATTTGCATCCATACATTTTGATGGCCGCACGGCGCGAAGCAA
AAATTACGGCTCCTCGCTGCAGACCTGCGAGCAGGGAAACGCTCCCCTCACAGACGCGTTGAATTGTCCC
CACGCCGCGCCCCTGTAGAGAAATATAAAAGGTTAGGATTTGCCACTGAGGTTCTTCTTTCATATACTTC
CTTTTAAAATCTTGCTAGGATACAGTTCTCACATCACATCCGAACATAAACAACCATGGGTAAGGAAAAG
ACTCACGTTTCGAGGCCGCGATTAAATTCCAACATGGATGCTGATTTATATGGGTATAAATGGGCTCGCG
ATAATGTCGGGCAATCAGGTGCGACAATCTATCGATTGTATGGGAAGCCCGATGCGCCAGAGTTGTTTCT
GAAACATGGCAAAGGTAGCGTTGCCAATGATGTTACAGATGAGATGGTCAGACTAAACTGGCTGACGGAA
TTTATGCCTCTTCCGACCATCAAGCATTTTATCCGTACTCCTGATGATGCATGGTTACTCACCACTGCGA
TCCCCGGCAAAACAGCATTCCAGGTATTAGAAGAATATCCTGATTCAGGTGAAAATATTGTTGATGCGCT
GGCAGTGTTCCTGCGCCGGTTGCATTCGATTCCTGTTTGTAATTGTCCTTTTAACAGCGATCGCGTATTT
CGTCTCGCTCAGGCGCAATCACGAATGAATAACGGTTTGGTTGATGCGAGTGATTTTGATGACGAGCGTA
ATGGCTGGCCTGTTGAACAAGTCTGGAAAGAAATGCATAAGCTTTTGCCATTCTCACCGGATTCAGTCGT
CACTCATGGTGATTTCTCACTTGATAACCTTATTTTTGACGAGGGGAAATTAATAGGTTGTATTGATGTT
GGACGAGTCGGAATCGCAGACCGATACCAGGATCTTGCCATCCTATGGAACTGCCTCGGTGAGTTTTCTC
CTTCATTACAGAAACGGCTTTTTCAAAAATATGGTATTGATAATCCTGATATGAATAAATTGCAGTTTCA
TTTGATGCTCGATGAGTTTTTCTAATCAGTACTGACAATAAAAAGATTCTTGTTTTCAAGAACTTGTCAT
TTGTATAGTTTTTTTATATTGTAGTTGTTCTATTTTAATCAAATGTTAGCGTGATTTATATTTTTTTTCG
CCTCGACATCATCTGCCCAGATGCGAAGTTAAGTGCGCAGAAAGTAATATCATGCGTCAATCGTATGTGA
ATGCTGGTCGCTATACTGCTGTCGATTCGATACTAACGCCGCCATCCAGTGTCGAAAACGAGCTCTCGAG
AACCCTTAATATAACTTCGTATAATGTATGCTATACGAAGTTATTAGGTGATATCAGATCCACTA
Features (pLannotate 1.2.2; 15 found; start..end, strand, type, name):
      2..167     -  terminator     ADH1 terminator: S. cerevisiae ADH1; transcription terminator for the S. cerevisiae alcohol dehydrogenase 1 (ADH1) gene
    171..293     -  CDS            ADH1 (fragment): ADH1_YEAST - Also known as ADC1. Experimental evidence at protein level: Swiss-Prot protein existence level 1. This isozyme preferentially catalyzes the conversion of primary unbranched alcohols to their corresponding aldehydes. Also shows activity toward secondary alcohols. From Saccharomyces cerevisiae (strain ATCC 204508 / S288c) (Baker's yeast).
    312..338     -  CDS            3xFLAG (fragment): three tandem FLAG® epitope tags
    356..1008    +  promoter       GAL1,10 promoter: GAL1 and GAL10 genes of S. cerevisiae; divergent inducible promoter, regulated by Gal4
   1025..1424    +  promoter       TEF1 promoter: S. cerevisiae TEF1; promoter for EF-1α
   1444..1462    +  promoter       T7 promoter: promoter for bacteriophage T7 RNA polymerase
   1539..1728    +  terminator     CYC1 terminator: S. cerevisiae CYC1; transcription terminator for CYC1
   1731..1788    -  CDS            lacI (fragment): lac repressor; lacI; The lac repressor binds to the lac operator to inhibit transcription in E. coli. This inhibition can be relieved by adding lactose or isopropyl-β-D-thiogalactopyranoside (IPTG).
   1971..2559    -  rep_origin     ori: high-copy-number ColE1/pMB1/pBR322/pUC origin of replication
   2730..3590    -  CDS            AmpR: β-lactamase; bla; confers resistance to ampicillin, carbenicillin, and related antibiotics
   3591..3695    -  promoter       AmpR promoter: bla
   3722..5064    -  rep_origin     2μ ori: yeast 2μ plasmid origin of replication
   5084..5117    -  protein_bind   loxP: Cre-mediated recombination occurs in the 8-bp core sequence (GCATACAT). Cre recombinase
   5172..6528    +  gene           kanMX: yeast selectable marker conferring kanamycin resistance (Wach et al., 1994)
   6591..6624    -  protein_bind   loxP: Cre-mediated recombination occurs in the 8-bp core sequence (GCATACAT). Cre recombinase
