[The description below was written by a language model from this plasmid's Addgene catalogue record, the feature table of its GenBank file and pLannotate feature annotations shown in this document.]
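Description:
pCEV-G3-Km is an empty yeast expression backbone of 6,645 bp, designed for expressing two genes at once in Saccharomyces cerevisiae under antibiotic rather than auxotrophic selection. It was derived from pCEV-G2-Km by replacing the PGK1 promoter with the GAL10 promoter. It is an E. coli–yeast shuttle plasmid. A high-copy ColE1/pUC-type origin and an ampicillin resistance gene (β-lactamase with its own promoter) support propagation in bacteria, while the 2μ origin gives episomal, multicopy maintenance in yeast. Yeast selection relies on a kanMX cassette conferring G418 resistance, and the record notes that the same marker allows kanamycin selection in E. coli. The kanMX cassette is flanked by two loxP sites, an arrangement that allows Cre-mediated excision of the marker.

The payload region consists of two back-to-back promoters driving divergent expression cassettes. The galactose-inducible, Gal4-regulated GAL1,10 promoter region provides GAL10-direction transcription toward a FLAG epitope sequence and the ADH1 terminator, which carries a short remnant of the ADH1 coding sequence. The constitutive TEF1 promoter reads in the opposite direction, through a T7 promoter site, toward the CYC1 terminator. The catalogue lists FLAG and c-myc tags. The Myc tag is not annotated in the full-sequence feature table, but it appears between the T7 promoter and the CYC1 terminator in a partial 809 bp GenBank record covering only that segment. No insert is present. The vector is intended as a cloning platform for pairing one inducible and one constitutive gene, each optionally epitope-tagged, in yeast engineering work, including strains that lack auxotrophic markers.
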