Addgene plasmid #46817: pCEV-G3-Km
Purpose: (Empty Backbone) TEF1 and GAL10 promoter controlled expression cassettes with G418 resistance for yeast transformation
Depositing lab: Lars Nielsen & Claudia Vickers. Depositing organization: University of Queensland. Publication: Dual gene expression cassette vectors with antibiotic selection markers for engineering in Saccharomyces cerevisiae. Vickers CE, Bydder SF, Zhou Y, Nielsen LK. Microb Cell Fact. 2013 Oct 25;12(1):96. 10.1186/1475-2859-12-96 PubMed 24161108.
Backbone
  Vector backbone: pCEV-G2-Km
  Modifications to backbone: PGK1 promoter replaced with GAL10 promoter.
  Vector type: Yeast Expression
  Promoter: TEF1 and GAL10
  Selectable markers: G418
  Tag / fusion protein: FLAG and c-myc
Growth in bacteria
  Bacterial resistance: Ampicillin, 100 μg/mL
  Growth temperature: 37°C
  Growth strain: DH5alpha
  Growth instructions: Selection in E. coli can be performed on Amp or Kan. Selection in yeast can be performed on G418. See publication for details
  Copy number: High Copy
Gene/Insert
  Sequencing primers: 5′ see publication and plasmid map for details; 3′ see publication and plasmid map for details
Terms and licenses: Academic/Nonprofit Terms; Industry Terms: Not Available to Industry
How to cite: pCEV-G3-Km was a gift from Lars Nielsen & Claudia Vickers (Addgene plasmid # 46817 ; http://n2t.net/addgene:46817 ; RRID:Addgene_46817)
