LOCUS       Exported 809 bp ds-DNA linear SYN 18-MAY-2021
DEFINITION  TEF1 and GAL10 promoter controlled expression cassettes with G418
            resistance for yeast transformation.
ACCESSION   .
VERSION     .
KEYWORDS    pCEV-G3-Km
SOURCE      synthetic DNA construct
  ORGANISM  synthetic DNA construct
REFERENCE   1 (bases 1 to 809)
  AUTHORS   Vickers CE, Bydder SF, Zhou Y, Nielsen LK
  TITLE     Dual gene expression cassette vectors with antibiotic selection
            markers for engineering in Saccharomyces cerevisiae.
  JOURNAL   Microb Cell Fact. 2013 Oct 25;12(1):96.
  PUBMED    24161108
REFERENCE   2 (bases 1 to 809)
  AUTHORS   .
  TITLE     Direct Submission
  JOURNAL   Exported May 18, 2021 from SnapGene Server 1.1.58
            http://www.snapgene.com
FEATURES             Location/Qualifiers
     source          1..809
                     /organism="synthetic DNA construct"
                     /mol_type="other DNA"
     primer_bind     202..219
                     /label=L4440
                     /note="L4440 vector, forward primer"
     terminator      291..480
                     /gene="S. cerevisiae CYC1"
                     /label=CYC1 terminator
                     /note="transcription terminator for CYC1"
     CDS             complement(510..539)
                     /codon_start=1
                     /product="Myc (human c-Myc proto-oncogene) epitope tag"
                     /label=Myc
                     /translation="EQKLISEEDL"
     primer_bind     complement(556..575)
                     /label=T7
                     /note="T7 promoter, forward primer"
     promoter        complement(557..575)
                     /label=T7 promoter
                     /note="promoter for bacteriophage T7 RNA polymerase"
ORIGIN
        1 gagcgtcgat ttttgtgatg ctcgtcaggg gggcggagcc tatggaaaaa cgccagcaac
       61 gcggcctttt tacggttcct ggccttttgc tggccttttg ctcacatgtt ctttcctgcg
      121 ttatcccctg attctgtgga taaccgtatt accgcctttg agtgagctga taccgctcgc
      181 cgcagccgaa cgaccgagcg cagcgagtca gtgagcgagg aagcggaaga gcgcccaata
      241 cgcaaaccgc ctctccccgc gcgttggccg attcattaat gcagctggat cttcgagcgt
      301 cccaaaacct tctcaagcaa ggttttcagt ataatgttac atgcgtacac gcgtctgtac
      361 agaaaaaaaa gaaaaatttg aaatataaat aacgttctta atactaacat aactataaaa
      421 aaataaatag ggacctagac ttcaggttgt ctaactcctt ccttttcggt tagagcggat
      481 cttagctagc cgcggtacca agcttactcg aggtcttctt cggaaatcaa cttctgttcc
      541 atgtcgacgc ccgggcccta tagtgagtcg tattacggat ccttgtaatt aaaacttaga
      601 ttagattgct atgctttctt tctaatgagc aagaagtaaa aaaagttgta atagaacaag
      661 aaaaatgaaa ctgaaacttg agaaattgaa gaccgtttat taacttaaat atcaatggga
      721 ggtcatcgaa agagaaaaaa atcaaaaaaa aaaattttca agaaaaagaa acgtgataaa
      781 aatttttatt gcctttttcg acgaagaaa
//
