>Addgene plasmid #46817 | pCEV-G3-Km | addgene partial sequence | sequence record 71616 | pHybLex_rev 5'-GAGTCACTTTAAAATTTGTATACAC-3'
AAATCATAAATCATAAGAAATTCGCTTATTTAGAAGTGTCAACAACGTATCTACCAACGATTTGACCCTT
TTCCATCTTTTCGTAAATTTCTGGCAAGGTAGACAAGCCGACAACCTTGATTGGAGACTTGACCAAACCT
CTGGCGAAGAATTGTTAATTAAGAGCTCAGATCTTATCGTCGTCATCCTTGTAATCCATCGATACTAGTG
AATTTTCAAAAATTCTTACTTTTTTTTTGGATGGACGCAAAGAAGTTTAATAATCATATTACATGGCATT
ACCACCATATACATATCCATATCTAATCTTACTTATATGTTGTGGAAATGTAAAGAGCCCCATTATCTTA
GCCTAAAAAAACCTTCTCTTTGGAACTTTCAGTAATACGCTTAACTGCTCATTGCTATATTGAAGTACGG
ATTAGAAGCCGCCGAGCGGGCGACAGCCCTCCGACGGAAGACTCTCCTCCGTGCGTCCTCGTCTTCACCG
GTCGCGTTCCTGAAACGCAGATGTGCCTCGCGCCGCACTGCTCCGAACAATAAAGATTCTACAATACTAG
CTTTTATGGTTATGAAGAGGAAAAATTGGCAGTAACCTGGCCCCACAAACCTTCAAATTAACGAATCAAA
TTAACAACCATAGGATGATAATGCGATTAGTTTTTTAGCCTTATTTCTGGGGTAATTAATCAGCGAAGCG
ATGATTTTTGATCTATTAACAGATATATAAATGGAAAAGCTGCATAACCACTTTAACTAATACTTTCAAC
ATTTTCAGTTTGTATTACTTCTTATTCAAATGTCATAAAAGTATCAACA
