>Addgene plasmid #46817 | pCEV-G3-Km | addgene partial sequence | sequence record 71628 | yADH-term-F 5'-GGCTTGTCTACCTTGCCAGA-3'
TAGATACGTTGTTGACACTTCTAAATAAGCGAATTTCTTATGATTTATGATTTTTATTATTAAATAAGTT
ATAAAAAAAATAAGTGTATACAAATTTTAAAGTGACTCTTAGGTTTTAAAACGAAAATTCTTATTCTTGA
GTAACTCTTTCCTGTAGGTCAGGTTGCTTTCTCAGGTATAGCATGAGGTCGCTCCTAGTGGATCTGATAT
CACCTAATAACTTCGTATAGCATACATTATACGAAGTTATATTAAGGGTTCTCGAGAGCTCGTTTTCGAC
ACTGGATGGCGGCGTTAGTATCGAATCGACAGCAGTATAGCGACCAGCATTCACATACGATTGACGCATG
ATATTACTTTCTGCGCACTTAACTTCGCATCTGGGCAGATGATGTCGAGGCGAAAAAAAATATAAATCAC
GCTAACATTTGATTAAAATAGAACAACTACAATATAAAAAAACTATACAAATGACAAGTTCTTGAAAACA
AGAATCTTTTTATTGTCAGTACTGATTAGAAAAACTCATCGAGCATCAAATGAAACTGCAATTTATTCAT
ATCAGGATTATCAATACCATATTTTTGAAAAAGCCGTTTCTGTAATGAAGGAGAAAACTCACCGAGGCAG
TTCCATAGGATGGCAAGATCCTGGTATCGGTCTGCGATTCCGACTCGTCCAACATCAATACAACCTATTA
ATTTCCCCTCGTCAAAAATAAGGTTATCAAGTGAGAAATCACCATGAGTGACGACTGAATCCGGTGAGAA
TGGCAAAAGCTTATGCATTTCTTTCCAGACTTGTTCAACAGGCCAGCCATTACGCTCGTCATCAA
